Addgene plasmid #176466: pGFP-Ub-VPS13D_dC
Purpose: express VPS13D lacking C-terminal 407 aa in mammalian cells
Depositing lab: Richard Youle. Depositing organization: National Institute of Neurological Disorders and Strokes (NINDS). Publication: VPS13D promotes peroxisome biogenesis. Baldwin HA, Wang C, Kanfer G, Shah HV, Velayos-Baeza A, Dulovic-Mahlow M, Bruggemann N, Anding A, Baehrecke EH, Maric D, Prinz WA, Youle RJ. J Cell Biol. 2021 May 3;220(5). pii: 212018. doi: 10.1083/jcb.202001188. PubMed 33891012.
Backbone
  Vector backbone: pEGFP-C1
  Backbone manufacturer: Clontech
  Backbone size w/o insert (bp): 3679
  Total vector size (bp): 16794
  Vector type: Mammalian Expression
Growth in bacteria
  Bacterial resistance: Kanamycin, 50 μg/mL
  Growth temperature: 37°C
  Growth strain: DH5alpha
  Copy number: High Copy
Gene/Insert
  Gene/Insert name: VPS13D (alt name: SCAR4)
  Species: H. sapiens (human)
  Insert size (bp): 11871
  Mutation: C-terminal 407 aa is deleted.
  GenBank ID: NM_015378 ENSG00000048707
  Entrez Gene: VPS13D (a.k.a. BLTP5D, SCAR4)
  Promoter: CMV
  Tag / fusion protein: GFP-Ub (N terminal on insert)
  Cloning method: Gibson Cloning
  Sequencing primers: 5′ AGAAGCGCGATCACATGG; 3′ CATTTTATGTTTCAGGTTCAGGG
Terms and licenses: Academic/Nonprofit Terms; Industry Terms: Not Available to Industry
Depositor comments: GFP-Ub-VPS13D will be translated into one fusion protein. However, endogenous DUBs will cleave it into GFP-Ub and VPS13D fragments. GFP-Ub hence acts as a fluorescent reporter for VPS13D expression.
How to cite: pGFP-Ub-VPS13D_dC was a gift from Richard Youle (Addgene plasmid # 176466 ; http://n2t.net/addgene:176466 ; RRID:Addgene_176466)
