[The description below was written by a language model from this plasmid's Addgene catalogue record and pLannotate feature annotations shown in this document.]
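Description:
pGFP-Ub-VPS13D_dC is a mammalian expression plasmid of about 16.8 kb built on the Clontech pEGFP-C1 backbone. It is used to express human VPS13D (also known as SCAR4 or BLTP5D) lacking its C-terminal 407 amino acids. The plasmid replicates in E. coli at high copy from a ColE1/pUC-type origin and also carries an f1 phage origin. Selection relies on a single NeoR/KanR (Tn5 aminoglycoside phosphotransferase) gene placed behind tandem bacterial (bla) and SV40 early promoters and terminated by the HSV TK poly(A) signal. This arrangement gives kanamycin resistance in bacteria and could permit G418 selection in mammalian cells. The short "ble" and "large T antigen" fragments in the annotation are most likely incidental matches to backbone sequence rather than functional genes.

The expression cassette is driven by the CMV immediate early enhancer and promoter and ends with the SV40 poly(A) signal. It encodes one open reading frame consisting of EGFP, a short remnant of the multiple cloning site, ubiquitin, and then the roughly 11.9 kb truncated VPS13D coding sequence, which was inserted by Gibson assembly. According to the depositor, this product is translated as a single GFP-Ub-VPS13D fusion, and endogenous deubiquitinating enzymes then cleave it after ubiquitin. Cleavage releases GFP-Ub and a separate VPS13D fragment with no fluorescent tag attached. GFP fluorescence therefore reports which cells express the construct without a bulky tag on this very large protein.

The C-terminal deletion suggests use as a domain-deletion mutant for testing the contribution of that region to VPS13D function. The associated work concerns the role of VPS13D in peroxisome biogenesis.
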