Features (pLannotate 1.2.2; 15 found; start..end, strand, type, name):
     61..364     +  enhancer       CMV enhancer: human cytomegalovirus immediate early enhancer
    365..568     +  promoter       CMV promoter: human cytomegalovirus (CMV) immediate early promoter
    613..1329    +  CDS            EGFP: EGFP is a basic (constitutively fluorescent) green fluorescent protein published in 1996, derived from Aequorea victoria. It is reported to be a rapidly-maturing weak dimer with moderate acid sensitivity.
   1330..1359    +  misc_feature   MCS (fragment): multiple cloning site
   1399..1587    +  CDS            UBIQ_LUMTE: Experimental evidence at protein level: Swiss-Prot protein existence level 1. Ubiquitin exists either covalently attached to another protein, or free (unanchored). When covalently bound, it is conjugated to target proteins via an isopeptide bond either as a monomer (monoubiquitin), a polymer linked via different Lys residues of the ubiquitin (polyubiquitin chains) or a linear polymer linked via the initiator Met of the ubiquitin (linear polyubiquitin chains). Polyubiquitin chains, when attached to a target protein, have different functions depending on the Lys residue of the ubiquitin that is
   1594..13461   +  CDS            VPS13D (fragment): VP13D_HUMAN - Also known as KIAA0453 From Homo sapiens (Human).
  13475..13559   +  CDS            large T antigen (fragment): large T antigen from SV40 (simian virus 40)
  13582..13703   +  polyA_signal   SV40 poly(A) signal: SV40 polyadenylation signal
  13737..14165   -  rep_origin     f1 ori (sequence partly withheld): f1 bacteriophage origin of replication; arrow indicates direction of (+) strand synthesis
  14192..14296   +  promoter       AmpR promoter: bla
  14298..14655   +  promoter       SV40 promoter: SV40 enhancer and early promoter
  14690..15484   +  CDS            NeoR/KanR: aminoglycoside phosphotransferase from Tn5; aph(3')-II (or nptII); confers resistance to neomycin, kanamycin, and G418 (Geneticin®)
  15505..15657   +  CDS            ble (fragment): BLE_KLEPN - Experimental evidence at protein level: Swiss-Prot protein existence level 1. Binding protein with a strong affinity to the bleomycin family of antibiotics. Binds to CL990; an antimitotic-antibiotic compound. From Klebsiella pneumoniae.
  15716..15763   +  polyA_signal   HSV TK poly(A) signal: herpes simplex virus thymidine kinase polyadenylation signal (Cole and Stacy, 1985)
  16092..16680   +  rep_origin     ori: high-copy-number ColE1/pMB1/pBR322/pUC origin of replication
>Addgene plasmid #176466 | pGFP-Ub-VPS13D_dC | addgene full sequence | sequence record 346244 | Addgene NGS Result
TAGTTATTAATAGTAATCAATTACGGGGTCATTAGTTCATAGCCCATATATGGAGTTCCGCGTTACATAA
CTTACGGTAAATGGCCCGCCTGGCTGACCGCCCAACGACCCCCGCCCATTGACGTCAATAATGACGTATG
TTCCCATAGTAACGCCAATAGGGACTTTCCATTGACGTCAATGGGTGGAGTATTTACGGTAAACTGCCCA
CTTGGCAGTACATCAAGTGTATCATATGCCAAGTACGCCCCCTATTGACGTCAATGACGGTAAATGGCCC
GCCTGGCATTATGCCCAGTACATGACCTTATGGGACTTTCCTACTTGGCAGTACATCTACGTATTAGTCA
TCGCTATTACCATGGTGATGCGGTTTTGGCAGTACATCAATGGGCGTGGATAGCGGTTTGACTCACGGGG
ATTTCCAAGTCTCCACCCCATTGACGTCAATGGGAGTTTGTTTTGGCACCAAAATCAACGGGACTTTCCA
AAATGTCGTAACAACTCCGCCCCATTGACGCAAATGGGCGGTAGGCGTGTACGGTGGGAGGTCTATATAA
GCAGAGCTGGTTTAGTGAACCGTCAGATCCGCTAGCGCTACCGGTCGCCACCATGGTGAGCAAGGGCGAG
GAGCTGTTCACCGGGGTGGTGCCCATCCTGGTCGAGCTGGACGGCGACGTAAACGGCCACAAGTTCAGCG
TGTCCGGCGAGGGCGAGGGCGATGCCACCTACGGCAAGCTGACCCTGAAGTTCATCTGCACCACCGGCAA
GCTGCCCGTGCCCTGGCCCACCCTCGTGACCACCCTGACCTACGGCGTGCAGTGCTTCAGCCGCTACCCC
GACCACATGAAGCAGCACGACTTCTTCAAGTCCGCCATGCCCGAAGGCTACGTCCAGGAGCGCACCATCT
TCTTCAAGGACGACGGCAACTACAAGACCCGCGCCGAGGTGAAGTTCGAGGGCGACACCCTGGTGAACCG
CATCGAGCTGAAGGGCATCGACTTCAAGGAGGACGGCAACATCCTGGGGCACAAGCTGGAGTACAACTAC
AACAGCCACAACGTCTATATCATGGCCGACAAGCAGAAGAACGGCATCAAGGTGAACTTCAAGATCCGCC
ACAACATCGAGGACGGCAGCGTGCAGCTCGCCGACCACTACCAGCAGAACACCCCCATCGGCGACGGCCC
CGTGCTGCTGCCCGACAACCACTACCTGAGCACCCAGTCCGCCCTGAGCAAAGACCCCAACGAGAAGCGC
GATCACATGGTCCTGCTGGAGTTCGTGACCGCCGCCGGGATCACTCTCGGCATGGACGAGCTGTACAAGT
CCGGACTCAGATCTCGAGCTCAAGCTTCGGGCCGCCTGCAGATCTTCGTGAAGACTCTGACTGGTAAGAC
CATCACCCTCGAGGTTGAGCCCAGTGACACCATTGAGAATGTCAAGGCAAAGATCCAAGATAAGGAAGGC
ATCCCTCCTGACCAGCAGAGGCTGATCTTTGCTGGAAAACAGCTGGAAGATGGGCGCACCCTGTCTGACT
ACAACATCCAGAAAGAGTCCACCCTGCACCTGGTACTCCGTCTCAGAGGTGGGATGTTGGAAGGCCTTGT
AGCCTGGGTTCTCAATACCTATTTGGGAAAATATGTCAATAACCTGAACACTGACCAGCTCTCAGTTGCA
CTTCTCAAAGGTGCTGTTGAATTAGAAAACTTGCCATTAAAGAAAGATGCCTTGAAAGAATTGGAATTAC
CATTTGAAGTCAAAGCTGGCTTCATTGGGAAAGTAACCCTTCAGATTCCCTTTTATCGCCCCCATGTGGA
CCCTTGGGTGATCTCCATCTCCAGCCTTCACTTAATTGGAGCCCCAGAGAAAATACAGGATTTCAATGAT
GAAAAGGAGAAGCTGTTGGAAAGGGAACGTAAGAAAGCACTACTTCAAGCCCTGGAGGAGAAATGGAAGA
ATGACCGCCAGCAGAAAGGGGAGTCCTATTGGTATTCAGTTACCGCCTCCGTAGTTACAAGGATTGTGGA
GAATATTGAATTAAAAATTCAAGATGTCCATTTACGCTTTGAAGATGGTGTCACCAATCCCTCCCATCCT
TTTGCTTTTGGCATCTGCATTAAGAATGTGTCCATGCAAAATGCTGTGAATGAGCCTGTACAGAAACTAA
TGCGGAAAAAGCAATTAGACGTAGCAGAATTTAGCATCTATTGGGATGTCGATTGCACTTTACTGGGGGA
TTTGCCTCAGATGGAGTTACAGGAGGCCATGGCCAGGAGCATGGAGAGTCGCAGCCATCACTACGTCCTG
GAGCCTGTGTTTGCATCTGCTCTTTTGAAGAGAAACTGCTCCAAGAAGCCCCTGCGGTCTCGGCACAGTC
CCCGTATTGATTGTGATATTCAGCTGGAGACCATTCCCTTGAAACTCTCTCAGCTGCAATACCGGCAAAT
CATGGAATTCCTCAAGGAGCTGGAACGAAAGGAGAGGCAGGTGAAGTTCCGAAGGTGGAAACCCAAGGTG
GCGATATCTAAGAACTGCCGAGAATGGTGGTATTTTGCTTTGAATGCTAACTTGTATGAGATCAGAGAGC
AGAGGAAACGTTGCACCTGGGACTTTATGTTGCACCGCGCTCGTGATGCTGTATCTTACACTGACAAATA
TTTCAACAAGTTAAAAGGAGGCCTGCTGTCCACAGATGACAAGGAGGAAATGTGTCGGATTGAAGAGGAA
CAGAGCTTTGAGGAATTGAAGATTTTGCGTGAACTGGTTCATGATCGATTTCACAAACAGGAAGAACTAG
CAGAGAGTCTGCGGGAGCCTCAGTTTGATTCTCCAGGAGCCTGTCCGGGAGCCCCAGAACCCGGTGGAGG
CAGTGGGATGCTGCAGTATCTCCAGTCCTGGTTTCCTGGATGGGGTGGCTGGTACGGGCAGCAGACCCCA
GAAGGGAATGTGGTTGAGGGACTGTCAGCAGAGCAACAGGAGCAGTGGATTCCTGAAGAGATCCTGGGCA
CTGAGGAGTTTTTTGACCCCACTGCAGATGCCTCGTGTATGAACACGTATACAAAGCGAGATCATGTCTT
TGCCAAACTGAATTTGCAGTTGCAGCGAGGTACAGTGACTCTGTTACACAAGGAGCAAGGAACTCCTCAA
ATGAATGAAAGTGCTTTCATGCAGCTCGAGTTTTCAGATGTAAAACTTCTAGCAGAGTCTCTTCCTCGAA
GAAATTCCTCGTTGCTTTCAGTCCGGTTGGGTGGACTGTTTCTTCGAGACCTGGCTACAGAAGGAACTAT
GTTTCCTCTTCTAGTCTTCCCTAATCCACAAAAAGAAGTTGGCAGAGTCTCACAATCTTTTGGTCTACAA
ACTACATCTGCAGACAGAAGTGATCATTACCCAGCTGCAGATCCAGATGGCCCCGTTTTTGAGATGCTGT
ATGAGAGAAATCCGGCGCACAGCCACTTTGAGAGGCGGCTCAATGTCAGCACAAGGCCCTTGAACATCAT
ATACAATCCGCAGGCCATTAAAAAAGTAGCAGACTTTTTCTACAAGGGAAAGGTTCATACCTCAGGTTTT
GGTTATCAGTCTGAACTTGAGCTGAGAGTGGCTGAAGCTGCCCGAAGACAATATAACAAGCTGAAGATGC
AGACCAAGGCAGAAATCCGGCAAACTCTTGATCGTTTGCTAGTGGGTGATTTCATTGAGGAGAGTAAACG
ATGGACCGTGCGGCTGGATATTTCTGCCCCTCAGGTGATATTTCCTGATGATTTCAAATTCAAGAATCCT
GTGTTAGTTGTCGTGGATCTAGGAAGAATGCTTTTGACGAACACCCAAGATAACTCCAGGAGGAAAAGTA
GGGATGGGTCAGCATCTGAAGAGACCCAGTTTAGTGATGATGAATATAAGACCCCCCTGGCCACACCTCC
TAACACCCCACCTCCCGAGTCAAGCAGCAGCAACGGAGAGAAAACACCTCCCTTTTCTGGAGTTGAGTTC
AGTGAAGAACAGCTTCAAGCACATTTAATGAGCACAAAGATGTATGAGAGGTACTCGCTGTCATTTATGG
ACCTCCAGATCATGGTTGGACGAGTGAAAGACAATTGGAAGCATGTCCAGGATATTGACGTGGGACCAAC
ACATGTGGTAGAGAAGTTCAACGTTCACCTACAGTTAGAGCGTCGATTGATTTATACTTCAGATCCCAAA
TATCCAGGAGCCGTGCTCTCAGGCAACTTACCAGACTTAAAAATCCACATTAATGAAGATAAAATATCTG
CACTAAAGAATTGCTTTGCTCTCCTCACCACCCCAGAAATGAAAACTTCTGACACTCAGATTAAAGAAAA
GATTTTTCCCCAGGAGGAGCAGCGGGGAAGTTTGCAAGACTCCGTAATGAATTTAACCCAGAGCATTGTG
TTGTTGGAGCAGCATACCCGCGAGGTTCTGGTGGAGTCGCAGCTCCTCCTGGCGGAATTTAAAGTGAACT
GTATGCAGCTTGGTGTTGAGAGCAATGGCCGGTACATTTCTGTGCTCAAGGTGTTTGGTACCAATGCTCA
CTTTGTGAAGAGGCCTTATGATGCTGAAGTCTCCCTAACTGTTCATGGTTTGCTCCTGGTGGATACCATG
CAGACATATGGTGCTGATTTTGACCTTTTGATGGCTTCACATAAGAACTTGAGCTTTGATATTCCAACGG
GAAGCCTTCGGGATAGCAGGGCCCAGTCTCCTGTCTCTGGACCGAATGTGGCCCACTTAACTGATGGAGC
TACACTGAACGACCGATCAGCTACTAGTGTTTCACTTGACAAAATTCTTACCAAAGAGCAAGAGTCCCTT
ATTAAGTTGGAATATCAGTTTGTGAGTTCAGAGTGCCCATCGATGAATTTAGACAGTACTCTTCAGGTGA
TTTCCCTACAGGTGAATAATTTAGATATTATCCTCAATCCAGAGACGATTGTGGAGCTAATTGGTTTTCT
TCAAAAATCCTTTCCCAAGGAAAAAGATGATTTAAGTCCTCAACCTTTAATGACTGATTTTGAAAGAAGC
TTCAGAGAACAAGGAACTTACCAGTCTACATATGAACAAAACACTGAGGTTGCAGTGGAAATCCATAGGC
TGAACTTACTGCTTCTTCGGACAGTGGGCATGGCAAATAGAGAGAAATATGGCAGAAAAATTGCAACTGC
AAGTATAGGTGGCACCAAAGTTAATGTCTCAATGGGTAGCACGTTTGACATGAATGGTTCTCTTGGCTGT
TTACAGCTTATGGATTTGACACAAGATAACGTTAAAAACCAGTATGTTGTCAGCATTGGGAATTCTGTAG
GCTATGAAAATATCATCAGTGATATTGGCTACTTTGAATCTGTGTTTGTCAGAATGGAAGATGCAGCCCT
CACTGAAGCTTTGAGTTTCACGTTTGTTGAGAGATCTAAACAGGAGTGTTTTCTCAACCTGAAGATGGCT
TCTTTACATTATAACCACTCTGCTAAGTTTTTGAAGGAGTTGACGTTATCCATGGATGAACTGGAAGAAA
ATTTTCGAGGTATGCTGAAAAGCGCAGCCACCAAAGTCACCACAGTACTAGCTACCAAGACTGCCGAGTA
TAGCGAGATGGTATCGCTCTTTGAAACTCCAAGGAAGACTCGGGAACCCTTTATCTTAGAGGAAAATGAA
ATATATGGGTTTGACCTAGCTTCGTCTCATTTGGACACTGTAAAGCTAATCTTGAACATAAACATTGAAT
CACCAGTTGTTTCTATCCCTCGGAAGCCGGGGAGTCCTGAGTTGTTGGTGGGACACTTGGGACAGATATT
CATCCAGAATTTTGTGGCGGGAGATGATGAATCCAGAAGTGACCGTCTGCAGGTGGAAATCAAGGACATT
AAACTGTATTCTTTGAATTGCACCCAGTTGGCAGGTAGAGAAGCTGTTGGGTCTGAAGGAAGCCGGATGT
TTTGCCCACCTTCCGGGTCTGGCAGTGCCAACAGTCAGGAGGAAGCTCATTTCACACGACATGATTTCTT
TGAATCTTTGCATAGAGGTCAAGCTTTTCACATCCTGAACAACACCACCATTCAGTTTAAACTGGAGAAG
ATCCCTATAGAGAGAGAATCTGAATTGACTTTTTCTCTTAGCCCAGATGACCTGGGAACTTCTAGCATCA
TGAAGATTGAAGGAAAATTTGTCAATCCAGTTCAGGTGGTGTTAGCAAAGCATGTATATGAGCAGGTTTT
ACAAACCCTGGACAATCTCGTGTACAGTGAAGATCTGAATAAGTATCCAGCCAGTGCTACCTCCTCCCCT
TGCCCTGATTCTCCTCTGCCTCCCCTCAGTACCTGTGGAGAATCTTCTGTTGAAAGGAAGGAGAATGGAT
TGTTCAGCCACTCCAGCCTTTCTAACACCTCTCAGAAGTCATTGTCAGTGAAGGAAGTCAAATCCTTTAC
TCAGATTCAAGCCACCTTTTGTATATCAGAGCTTCAGGTTCAGCTAAGTGGAGATCTGACTTTGGGGGCC
CAAGGTCTTGTGAGCTTAAAGTTTCAGGACTTTGAGGTGGAATTCAGTAAAGACCATCCCCAGACTTTAT
CTATTCAGATTGCCCTGCATTCTCTGCTGATGGAGGACTTATTGGAGAAGAATCCAGATTCTAAATATAA
GAACCTGATGGTGTCTCGAGGAGCCCCTAAGCCATCTAGTTTAGCACAAAAAGAATACCTTTCTCAGTCT
TGCCCCTCAGTGTCCAATGTGGAATATCCTGATATGCCTCGGTCTCTCCCTTCCCACATGGAAGAAGCTC
CTAATGTCTTCCAGTTGTATCAAAGGCCCACCTCTGCGTCCCGGAAAAAGCAAAAGGAAGTCCAAGACAA
GGACTATCCCTTGACCCCACCTCCTTCTCCAACAGTGGATGAGCCCAAGATACTTGTTGGAAAGAGTAAA
TTTGATGATTCCTTAGTCCACATCAACATATTCTTGGTAGATAAGAAACATCCAGAATTCTCTTCCAGTT
ACAATCGAGTTAACCGGAGCATTGATGTTGATTTTAATTGCTTGGATGTGCTGATCACACTGCAAACCTG
GGTTGTGATATTAGACTTTTTTGGAATCGGCTCCACTGCAGACAACCACGCAATGAGGCTGCCTCCTGAG
GGCATTCTGCACAACGTGAAGTTGGAGCCACATGCCTCCATGGAGTCTGGACTTCAGGATCCAGTGAACA
CCAAACTGGATCTCAAGGTTCATTCACTTTCTCTAGTGCTGAATAAGACCACCAGTGAGCTTGCCAAAGC
AAATGTGTCCAAATTAGTAGCACACCTGGAAATGATTGAGGGAGACCTGGCCTTACAGGGCAGCATTGGG
AGTCTGTCTCTAAGTGACCTCACATGCCATGGAGAGTTCTACAGAGAACGGTTCACTACCAGTGGTGAAG
AAGCACTCATCTTCCAGACTTTTAAATACGGACGGCCTGACCCTCTGCTCCGGAGAGAACACGACATTCG
CGTGAGCCTCCGGATGGCCTCTGTGCAGTATGTGCATACTCAGCGTTTCCAGGCAGAGGTGGTGGCCTTC
ATTCAGCATTTCACTCAGCTGCAGGATGTCTTAGGGCGCCAGCGAGCTGCTATTGAGGGGCAGACGGTGA
GAGATCAAGCCCAGCGCTGTTCACGGGTTCTCCTGGATATTGAGGCTGGTGCTCCCGTTCTCTTGATCCC
AGAAAGTTCCAGATCAAATAATCTGATTGTAGCAAATTTGGGGAAGTTGAAAGTCAAAAATAAGTTTCTG
TTTGCTGGTTTTCCTGGCACCTTTTCCCTACAAGATAAGGAATCTGTGCCTTCAGCTTCCCCAACGGGTA
TTCCCAAACACAGTCTGAGGAAAACGACAAGCACGGAGGAGCCCAGGGGAACCCATTCCCAGGGGCAGTT
CACGATGCCTCTTGCTGGAATGAGCCTAGGAAGCCTGAAGAGTGAGTTTGTGCCCAGTACCTCCACCAAG
CAGCAAGGGCCGCAACCCACACTGTCTGTTGGCCAAGAGTCCAGTAGTCCAGAAGACCATGTCTGCCTGC
TGGATTGCGTTGTCGTGGATCTCCAGGACATGGACATCTTTGCTGCAGAGAGACATCCGAGAGAATACTC
GAAGGCACCAGAGGATAGTAGTGGAGATCTGATCTTCCCTTCCTATTTTGTGCGACAGACAGGAGGAAGC
CTCTTAACCGAGCCTTGTAGGCTGAAATTGCAGGTGGAAAGGAATTTGGACAAAGAAATAAGTCATACTG
TGCCAGACATATCTATCCATGGCAATCTCTCCTCAGTCCACTGCTCTCTGGATCTGTATAAATACAAGCT
GATCCGCGGCTTATTAGAGAACAACCTGGGAGAACCCATAGAGGAATTTATGCGGCCTTATGATTTACAA
GATCCAAGAATTCATACTGTCCTGAGTGGAGAAGTGTACACCTGTATGTGCTTCCTCATTGATATGGTGA
ATGTAAGTCTGGAGCTTAAAGATCCAAAAAGAAAAGAAGGTGCTGGGTCCCTAGCCAGATTTGACTTCAA
GAAATGCAAACTGCTCTATGAAAGTTTTTCCAACCAAACCAAGTCCATTAACTTGGTTTCCCATTCCATG
ATGGCTTTTGACACCCGTTATGCTGGGCAGAAGACCAGCCCTGGCATGACGAATGTGTTCAGCTGTATCT
TTCAGCCCGCTAAGAACAGCAGCACCACCCAAGGGTCCATTCAGATTGAACTACATTTCAGATCTACCAA
GGATTCCTCCTGCTTTACAGTAGTTCTCAACAATCTCCGTGTGTTTCTCATATTTGACTGGCTACTGTTA
GTCCATGATTTTCTCCACACTCCCAGTGATATTAAGAAACAAAATCATGTTACTCCTTCTCGCCACCGTA
ACTCTAGCAGCGAATCTGCTATAGTTCCCAAAACTGTGAAGAGTGGAGTAGTTACCAAGCGGTCTTCCCT
TCCTGTGTCCAATGAAAGGCACCTGGAGGTCAAGGTCAATGTAACAGGTACGGAGTTTGTGGTCATTGAA
GATGTGTCCTGCTTCGACACCAATGCCATTATTCTGAAAGGCACCACAGTGCTCACCTATAAGCCCCGGT
TTGTTGATCGCCCCTTTTCAGGAAGTTTGTTTGGCATTGAGGTGTTTTCATGCCGACTAGGGAATGAGCA
TGATACAGCTCTTTCAATTGTGGATCCCGTACAAATTCAAATGGAGTTGGTGGGGAATTCTTCTTATCAA
AATAGTTCAGGATTGATGGATGCATTCAATAGTGAAGATTTCCCACCTGTCCTGGAGATTCAGTTACAAG
CCCTGGATATCAGACTCTCCTATAATGATGTTCAGCTGTTTCTTGCCATTGCAAAATCCATCCCAGAGCA
AGCTAATGCTGCAGTGCCAGACTCAGTGGCCCTGGAGTCAGACTCCGTTGGCACTTACCTTCCAGGTGCA
TCTCGCGTTGGAGAGGAAATCAGAGAAGGGACAAGACACACCTTAGATCCTGTCTTGGAGTTACAGCTGG
CTAGGCTGCAGGAGCTGGGATTCAGCATGGATGATTGTCGCAAAGCTCTTTTGGCGTGTCAAGGCCAATT
GAAAAAGGCAGCAAGTTGGTTGTTTAAGAATGCGGAACCTCTGAAGTCTCTTTCCTTGGCCTCCACCAGC
CGAGATAGCCCAGGGGCTGTGGCAGCGCCATTGATCTCTGGCGTGGAGATCAAAGCTGAGAGTGTGTGCA
TCTGTTTCATCGATGACTGCATGGATTGTGATGTTCCTCTCGCTGAACTCACCTTTTCCCGTCTGAATTT
TCTTCAGCGTGTAAGAACTAGCCCTGAAGGCTATGCCCACTTCACCCTTTCTGGAGATTATTATAACCGT
GCTCTTTCAGGCTGGGAGCCATTTATTGAGCCTTGGCCATGCTCTGTATCCTGGCAACAGCAGGCAGCTA
GTCGTCTCCATCCTCCTCGACTGAAGCTAGAAGCCAAGGCCAAACCTCGTTTGGATATCAATATCACTTC
TGTGCTAATTGACCAGTATGTAAGTACCAAGGAATCGTGGATGGCAGATTACTGTAAAGATGACAAGGAC
ATAGAGTCAGCTAAATCAGAAGACTGGATGGGCTCTTCGGTGGATCCTCCATGTTTTGGACAAACAGAGG
TGAAAACCCCCAAGCGCCGGCAGCCATTTGTCCCCTTTGCTCTGAGGAACCACACGGGGTGCACTTTGTG
GTTTGCCACCCTGACCACCACACCCACCAGAGCTGCACTCTCTCACAGTGGGAGTCCAGGGGTAGTTCCA
GAAGGGAACGGAACATTTCTCGATGATACTCACAATGTTAGTGAATGGCGAGAAGTCCTTACAGGTGAAG
AGATTCCCTTTGAATTTGAAGCAAGAGGAAAGTTAAGACACAGACACACCCATGACCTCCGGATTCATCA
ACTGCAAGTGAGAGTAAATGGCTGGGAGCAAGTGAGCCCAGTGTCTGTGGACAAAGTCGGGACCTTTTTT
CGATATGCAGCACCAGATAAAAATTCATCTTCCTCTACGATTGGCAGCCCAAGCAGCAGAACAAATATTA
TACATCCCCAGGTTTATTTCTCTTCACTCCCACCAGTGCGGGTGGTCTTTGCAGTGACTATGGAAGGCAG
TGCACGGAAAGTCATCACTGTCCGGTCAGCCCTCATTGTGAGGAACAGACTTGAGACACCAATGGAACTA
AGACTGGATAGCCCATCAGCTCCAGACAAGCCAGTGGTGCTTCCTGCTATCATGCCAGGGGATTCGTTTG
CTGTGCCTTTACACCTCACTTCTTGGCGGCTACAGGCCCGGCCCAAAGGATTGGGTGTATTTTTCTGTAA
GGCTCCCATTCATTGGACCAATGTAGTGAAGACTGCAGAAATTAGTAGCAGTAAACGAGAGTGCCACTCT
ATGGACACAGAAAAAAGCCGATTTTTCAGGTTTTGTGTGGCTATAAAGAAAGAGAATTATCCAGATTATA
TGCCCTCAAACATATTTTCTGACAGTGCAAAACAGATTTTCAGACAGCCTGGGCATACCATATATCTCCT
GCCAACTGTGGTAATCTGCAACTTGCTACCCTGTGAACTTGATTTTTATGTTAAAGGAATGCCAATTAAT
GGGACGCTGAAACCTGGCAAGGAGGCAGCTCTCCATACAGCTGATACATCCCAGAACATTGAGCTGGGGG
TATCACTGGAGAATTTCCCCCTCTGTAAAGAATTGCTCATTCCACCTGGAACCCAAAACTATATGGTGAG
AATGCGACTCTATGACGTCAACCGTCGGCAGCTGAACCTCACCATCCGGATTGTGTGTCGAGCAGAAGGA
TCCTTAAAGATCTTCATTTCTGCTCCATATTGGCTGATTAACAAAACAGGGTTGCCACTGATCTTCAGAC
AGGACAATGCCAAGACAGATGCTGCAGGCCAGTTTGAGGAGCATGAGCTGGCCCGTAGCCTGAGTCCTCT
CTTATTCTGCTATGCTGACAAAGAGCAGCCAAACCTCTGCACGATGAGAATCGGAAGGGGGATTCATCCA
GAAGGCATGCCGGGCTGGTGTCAGGGCTTCTCCCTGGATGGTGGTAGTGGTGTCCGAGCTTTGAAAGTCA
TCCAGCAAGGAAACCGCCCAGGGCTGATCTATAACATTGGTATTGATGTCAAGAAAGGCCGAGGTCGATA
CATTGATACCTGCATGGTCATCTTTGCCCCCCGTTACCTGTTAGATAATAAATCATCTCACAAGCTTGCA
TTTGCACAGAGGGAATTTGCCAGGGGACAGGGAACAGCCAATCCCGAAGGTTACATTTCCACCCTTCCTG
GTTCCAGTGTGGTGTTCCACTGGCCTCGGAATGACTATGATCAGCTATTGTGTGTCAGACTGATGGACGT
TCCCAATTGTATTTGGTCTGGAGGCTTTGAAGTCAACAAGAATAATTCCTTCCATATCAACATGAGGGAT
ACCTTGGGAAAATGCTTCTTCCTACGAGTGGAAATTACTCTCCGAGGAGCTACGTATAGGATCTCATTTA
GTGACACAGATCAGTTACCTCCTCCTTTCCGAATTGACAACTTTTCTAAGGTCCCGGTTGTCTTTACTCA
GCATGGCGTAGCTGAACCCAGGCTCCGGACTGAAGTGAAGCCCATGACTTCATTGGATTATGCCTGGGAC
GAACCCACCTTGCCACCTTTTATCACTCTGACTGTTAAAGGGGCAGGGTCCTCTGAGATCAACTGCAACA
TGAATGATTTCCAGGATAATCGGCAGCTTTATTATGAAAATTTCATTTACATTGCTGCTACATATACATT
CTCTGGCTTGCAGGAGGGAACAGGCAGGCCTGTGGCTTCCAACAAGGCCATTACCTGTGCGGAGCTCGTT
TTGGATGTCTCACCCAAGACACAAAGAGTCATTTTAAAAAAGAAGGAACCAGGAAAGCGTTCTCAGCTGT
GGAGGATGACAGGAACAGGAATGCTGGCCCATGAGGGCTCCTCAGTTCCTCACAATCCCAATAAGCCCTC
AGCCGCCCGCTCCACCGAGGGGTCTGCCATCTTAGATATTGCTGGTCTCGCTGCAGTGACTGACAACAGA
TACGAGCCACTGATGCTGAGAAAGCCTGACCGCAGGCGAAGCACAACTCAGACGTGGAGTTTCCGAGAAG
GAAAACTGACCTGTGGGTTACATGGGTTGGTCGTCCAGGCCAAAGGAGGACTTTCTGGTTTGTTTGATGG
AGCTGAAGTTGTTCTTGGTCCTGACACTTCCATGGAGCTTTTGGGGCCAGTTCCACCTGAACAACAATTT
ATTAATCAAAAAATGAGACCTGGTTCTGGAATGTTATCCATCAGAGTCATCCCAGATGGACCAACTAGAG
CACTCCAGATAACAGATTTCTGCCACCGGAAAAGCAGCCGTTCATATGAAGTGGATGAACTTCCTGTCAC
CGAACAAGAGCTGCAGAAATTAAAGAATCCAGATACAGAGCAGGAATTGGAAGTGCTTGTGAGGTTAGAA
GGTGGAATTGGGTTGTCCTTAATTAATAAAGTCCCAGAAGAACTGGTCTTTGCAAGTCTTACAGGAATCA
ATGTGCACTATACACAGCTGGCAACCAGTCACATGCTTGAACTCAGCATACAGGATGTACAGGTGGACAA
TCAGCTCATTGGTACCACGCAGCCCTTCATGCTCTATGTGACTCCCCTGAGCAATGAGAATGAGGTCATC
GAGACCGGCCCAGCTGTGCAAGTCAACGCAGTGAAGTTCCCCAGTAAGAGTGCACTGACCAACATCTACA
AGCATCTGATGATCACAGCTCAGAGATTCACAGTGCAAATTGAGGAGAAACTGCTCCTCAAGCTGCTAAG
TTTCTTTGGCTACGATCAAGCAGAATCAGAGGTGGAAAAATATGATGAAAACCTCCATGAAAAGACAGCT
GAGCAAGGTGGAACACCAATTTGATCTAGATAACTGATCATAATCAGCCATACCACATTTGTAGAGGTTT
TACTTGCTTTAAAAAACCTCCCACACCTCCCCCTGAACCTGAAACATAAAATGAATGCAATTGTTGTTGT
TAACTTGTTTATTGCAGCTTATAATGGTTACAAATAAAGCAATAGCATCACAAATTTCACAAATAAAGCA
TTTTTTTCACTGCATTCTAGTTGTGGTTTGTCCAAACTCATCAATGTATCTTAACGCGTAAATTGTAAGC
GTTAATATTTTGTTAAAATTCGCGTTAAATTTTTGTTAAATCAGCTCATTTTTTAACCAATAGGCCGAAA
TCGGCAAAATCCCTTATAAATCAAAAGAATAGACCGAGATAGGGT
[37 nt withheld, positions 13836-13872]
AAAGAACGTGGACTCCAACGTCAAAGG
[49 nt withheld, positions 13900-13948]
T
[91 nt withheld, positions 13950-14040]
G
[124 nt withheld, positions 14042-14165]
CAGGTGGCACTTTTCGGGGAAATGTGCGCGGAACCCCTATTTGTTTATTTTTCTAAATACATTCAAATAT
GTATCCGCTCATGAGACAATAACCCTGATAAATGCTTCAATAATATTGAAAAAGGAAGAGTCCTGAGGCG
GAAAGAACCAGCTGTGGAATGTGTGTCAGTTAGGGTGTGGAAAGTCCCCAGGCTCCCCAGCAGGCAGAAG
TATGCAAAGCATGCATCTCAATTAGTCAGCAACCAGGTGTGGAAAGTCCCCAGGCTCCCCAGCAGGCAGA
AGTATGCAAAGCATGCATCTCAATTAGTCAGCAACCATAGTCCCGCCCCTAACTCCGCCCATCCCGCCCC
TAACTCCGCCCAGTTCCGCCCATTCTCCGCCCCATGGCTGACTAATTTTTTTTATTTATGCAGAGGCCGA
GGCCGCCTCGGCCTCTGAGCTATTCCAGAAGTAGTGAGGAGGCTTTTTTGGAGGCCTAGGCTTTTGCAAA
GATCGATCAAGAGACAGGATGAGGATCGTTTCGCATGATTGAACAAGATGGATTGCACGCAGGTTCTCCG
GCCGCTTGGGTGGAGAGGCTATTCGGCTATGACTGGGCACAACAGACAATCGGCTGCTCTGATGCCGCCG
TGTTCCGGCTGTCAGCGCAGGGGCGCCCGGTTCTTTTTGTCAAGACCGACCTGTCCGGTGCCCTGAATGA
ACTGCAAGACGAGGCAGCGCGGCTATCGTGGCTGGCCACGACGGGCGTTCCTTGCGCAGCTGTGCTCGAC
GTTGTCACTGAAGCGGGAAGGGACTGGCTGCTATTGGGCGAAGTGCCGGGGCAGGATCTCCTGTCATCTC
ACCTTGCTCCTGCCGAGAAAGTATCCATCATGGCTGATGCAATGCGGCGGCTGCATACGCTTGATCCGGC
TACCTGCCCATTCGACCACCAAGCGAAACATCGCATCGAGCGAGCACGTACTCGGATGGAAGCCGGTCTT
GTCGATCAGGATGATCTGGACGAAGAGCATCAGGGGCTCGCGCCAGCCGAACTGTTCGCCAGGCTCAAGG
CGAGCATGCCCGACGGCGAGGATCTCGTCGTGACCCATGGCGATGCCTGCTTGCCGAATATCATGGTGGA
AAATGGCCGCTTTTCTGGATTCATCGACTGTGGCCGGCTGGGTGTGGCGGACCGCTATCAGGACATAGCG
TTGGCTACCCGTGATATTGCTGAAGAGCTTGGCGGCGAATGGGCTGACCGCTTCCTCGTGCTTTACGGTA
TCGCCGCTCCCGATTCGCAGCGCATCGCCTTCTATCGCCTTCTTGACGAGTTCTTCTGAGCGGGACTCTG
GGGTTCGAAATGACCGACCAAGCGACGCCCAACCTGCCATCACGAGATTTCGATTCCACCGCCGCCTTCT
ATGAAAGGTTGGGCTTCGGAATCGTTTTCCGGGACGCCGGCTGGATGATCCTCCAGCGCGGGGATCTCAT
GCTGGAGTTCTTCGCCCACCCTAGGGGGAGGCTAACTGAAACACGGAAGGAGACAATACCGGAAGGAACC
CGCGCTATGACGGCAATAAAAAGACAGAATAAAACGCACGGTGTTGGGTCGTTTGTTCATAAACGCGGGG
TTCGGTCCCAGGGCTGGCACTCTGTCGATACCCCACCGAGACCCCATTGGGGCCAATACGCCCGCGTTTC
TTCCTTTTCCCCACCCCACCCCCCAAGTTCGGGTGAAGGCCCAGGGCTCGCAGCCAACGTCGGGGCGGCA
GGCCCTGCCATAGCCTCAGGTTACTCATATATACTTTAGATTGATTTAAAACTTCATTTTTAATTTAAAA
GGATCTAGGTGAAGATCCTTTTTGATAATCTCATGACCAAAATCCCTTAACGTGAGTTTTCGTTCCACTG
AGCGTCAGACCCCGTAGAAAAGATCAAAGGATCTTCTTGAGATCCTTTTTTTCTGCGCGTAATCTGCTGC
TTGCAAACAAAAAAACCACCGCTACCAGCGGTGGTTTGTTTGCCGGATCAAGAGCTACCAACTCTTTTTC
CGAAGGTAACTGGCTTCAGCAGAGCGCAGATACCAAATACTGTTCTTCTAGTGTAGCCGTAGTTAGGCCA
CCACTTCAAGAACTCTGTAGCACCGCCTACATACCTCGCTCTGCTAATCCTGTTACCAGTGGCTGCTGCC
AGTGGCGATAAGTCGTGTCTTACCGGGTTGGACTCAAGACGATAGTTACCGGATAAGGCGCAGCGGTCGG
GCTGAACGGGGGGTTCGTGCACACAGCCCAGCTTGGAGCGAACGACCTACACCGAACTGAGATACCTACA
GCGTGAGCTATGAGAAAGCGCCACGCTTCCCGAAGGGAGAAAGGCGGACAGGTATCCGGTAAGCGGCAGG
GTCGGAACAGGAGAGCGCACGAGGGAGCTTCCAGGGGGAAACGCCTGGTATCTTTATAGTCCTGTCGGGT
TTCGCCACCTCTGACTTGAGCGTCGATTTTTGTGATGCTCGTCAGGGGGGCGGAGCCTATGGAAAAACGC
CAGCAACGCGGCCTTTTTACGGTTCCTGGCCTTTTGCTGGCCTTTTGCTCACATGTTCTTTCCTGCGTTA
TCCCCTGATTCTGTGGATAACCGTATTACCGCCATGCAT
